Addgene plasmid #180382: W118-1_hZBTB7B_R49H
Purpose: lentiviral transduction of human ZBTB7B gene with a point mutation (R49H) in the BTB domain
Depositing lab: Huda Zoghbi. Depositing organization: Baylor College of Medicine. Publication: Dual targeting of brain region-specific kinases potentiates neurological rescue in Spinocerebellar ataxia type 1. Lee WS, Lavery L, Rousseaux MWC, Rutledge EB, Jang Y, Wan YW, Wu SR, Kim W, Al-Ramahi I, Rath S, Adamski CJ, Bondar VV, Tewari A, Soleimani S, Mota S, Yalamanchili HK, Orr HT, Liu Z, Botas J, Zoghbi HY. EMBO J. 2021 Apr 1;40(7):e106106. doi: 10.15252/embj.2020106106. Epub 2021 Mar 11. PubMed 33709453.
Backbone
  Vector backbone: W118-1
  Backbone size w/o insert (bp): 8015
  Vector type: Mammalian Expression, Lentiviral
  Selectable markers: Puromycin
Growth in bacteria
  Bacterial resistance: Ampicillin, 100 μg/mL
  Growth temperature: 37°C
  Growth strain: NEB Stable
  Copy number: Low Copy
Gene/Insert
  Gene/Insert name: ZBTB7B_R49H
  Species: H. sapiens (human)
  Insert size (bp): 1620
  Mutation: R49H
  Entrez Gene: ZBTB7B (a.k.a. CKROX, THPOK, ZBTB15, ZFP-67, ZFP67, ZNF857B, c-KROX, hcKROX, vGAF)
  Promoter: CMV
  Cloning method: Gateway Cloning
  Sequencing primers: 5′ CMV forward; 3′ CATAGCGTAAAAGGAGCAACA
Terms and licenses: Academic/Nonprofit Terms; Industry Terms: Not Available to Industry
How to cite: W118-1_hZBTB7B_R49H was a gift from Huda Zoghbi (Addgene plasmid # 180382 ; http://n2t.net/addgene:180382 ; RRID:Addgene_180382)
