[The description below was written by a language model from this plasmid's Addgene catalogue record and pLannotate feature annotations shown in this document.]
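Description:
W118-1_hZBTB7B_R49H is a lentiviral mammalian expression plasmid built on the W118-1 backbone for delivering a mutant form of human ZBTB7B (also known as THPOK or c-KROX), a BTB/zinc-finger transcription regulator best known for directing CD4 lineage commitment in developing T cells. The roughly 1.6 kb open reading frame carries an R49H substitution in the BTB domain. It was introduced by Gateway recombination, so it sits between attB1 and attB2 sites. In bacteria the plasmid is maintained through a ColE1/pUC-type origin and ampicillin resistance. The catalogue lists it as low copy and grown in a recombination-deficient strain, which is common for LTR-containing vectors. An f1 origin, lac regulatory remnants and T3/T7 promoters are carried over from the cloning backbone.

The transfer cassette has a third-generation-style layout. An RSV promoter replaces the upstream part of the 5' LTR to drive genomic RNA production in packaging cells. It is followed by the HIV-1 Ψ packaging signal with a gag fragment, the Rev response element for nuclear export, and the cPPT/CTS, which aids nuclear import of the reverse-transcribed genome. Within the provirus, the CMV enhancer/promoter drives ZBTB7B R49H, with a WPRE downstream to enhance transcript stability and expression. A separate mouse PGK promoter expresses puromycin N-acetyltransferase for selecting transduced cells. The cassette ends in a truncated 3' LTR, followed by an SV40 polyadenylation signal and SV40 origin. No epitope tag or fluorescent reporter is annotated. The construct is intended for stable expression of the BTB-domain mutant in transduced mammalian cells, presumably for comparison with wild-type ZBTB7B, and it was deposited with a study on spinocerebellar ataxia type 1.
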