Features (pLannotate 1.2.2; 30 found; start..end, strand, type, name):
    305..397     +  CDS            lacI (fragment): lac repressor; lacI; The lac repressor binds to the lac operator to inhibit transcription in E. coli. This inhibition can be relieved by adding lactose or isopropyl-β-D-thiogalactopyranoside (IPTG).
    410..431     +  protein_bind   CAP binding site: CAP binding activates transcription in the presence of cAMP. E. coli catabolite activator protein
    446..476     +  promoter       lac promoter: promoter for the E. coli lac operon
    484..500     +  protein_bind   lac operator: The lac repressor binds to the lac operator to inhibit transcription in E. coli. This inhibition can be relieved by adding lactose or isopropyl-β-D-thiogalactopyranoside (IPTG). lac repressor encoded by lacI
    545..563     +  promoter       T3 promoter: promoter for bacteriophage T3 RNA polymerase
    591..817     +  promoter       RSV promoter: Rous sarcoma virus enhancer/promoter
    818..998     +  LTR            5' LTR (truncated): truncated 5' long terminal repeat (LTR) from HIV-1
   1045..1170    +  misc_feature   HIV-1 Ψ: packaging signal of human immunodeficiency virus type 1
   1154..1517    +  CDS            HIV-1 gag (fragment): gag protein from human immunodeficiency virus 1; gag
   1663..1896    +  misc_feature   RRE: The Rev response element (RRE) of HIV-1 allows for Rev-dependent mRNA export from the nucleus to the cytoplasm.
   2273..2373    +  CDS            Rev (fragment): human immunodeficiency virus 1 (HIV-1) Rev protein; rev; enhances nuclear export of unspliced and incompletely spliced viral mRNAs
   2392..2508    +  misc_feature   cPPT/CTS: central polypurine tract and central termination sequence of HIV-1
   2531..2834    +  enhancer       CMV enhancer: human cytomegalovirus immediate early enhancer
   2835..3038    +  promoter       CMV promoter: human cytomegalovirus (CMV) immediate early promoter
   3143..3167    +  protein_bind   attB1: mutant version of attB; recombination site for the Gateway® BP reaction BP Clonase™
   3173..4789    +  CDS            ZBTB7B: ZBT7B_HUMAN - Also known as ZBTB15, ZFP67, ZNF857B. Experimental evidence at protein level: Swiss-Prot protein existence level 1. Transcription regulator that acts as a key regulator of lineage commitment of immature T-cell precursors. Exerts distinct biological functions in the mammary epithelial cells and T cells in a tissue-specific manner. Necessary and sufficient for commitment of CD4 lineage, while its absence causes CD8 commitment. Development of immature T-cell precursors (thymocytes) to either the CD4 helper or CD8 killer T-cell lineages correlates precisely with their T-cell receptor
   4794..4818    -  protein_bind   attB2: mutant version of attB; recombination site for the Gateway® BP reaction BP Clonase™
   4849..5437    +  misc_feature   WPRE: woodchuck hepatitis virus posttranscriptional regulatory element
   5451..5950    +  promoter       PGK promoter: mouse phosphoglycerate kinase 1 promoter
   5971..6570    +  CDS            PuroR: puromycin N-acetyltransferase; pac from Streptomyces alboniger; confers resistance to puromycin
   6638..6775    +  CDS            nef (fragment): NEF_HV1LA - Experimental evidence at protein level: Swiss-Prot protein existence level 1. Extracellular Nef protein targets CD4(+) T-lymphocytes for apoptosis by interacting with CXCR4 surface receptors. From Human immunodeficiency virus type 1 group M subtype B (isolate Lai) (HIV-1).
   6761..6941    +  LTR            5' LTR (truncated): truncated 5' long terminal repeat (LTR) from HIV-1
   7013..7134    +  polyA_signal   SV40 poly(A) signal: SV40 polyadenylation signal
   7174..7309    +  rep_origin     SV40 ori: SV40 origin of replication
   7330..7348    -  promoter       T7 promoter: promoter for bacteriophage T7 RNA polymerase
   7356..7511    +  CDS            lacZα (fragment): LacZα fragment of β-galactosidase; lacZ fragment
   7516..7944    +  rep_origin     f1 ori (sequence partly withheld): f1 bacteriophage origin of replication; arrow indicates direction of (+) strand synthesis
   7997..8101    +  promoter       AmpR promoter: bla
   8102..8962    +  CDS            AmpR: β-lactamase; bla; confers resistance to ampicillin, carbenicillin, and related antibiotics
   9133..122     +  rep_origin     ori (across the origin): high-copy-number ColE1/pMB1/pBR322/pUC origin of replication
>Addgene plasmid #180382 | W118-1_hZBTB7B_R49H | addgene full sequence | sequence record 378551 | Addgene NGS Result
AGCGCACGAGGGAGCTTCCAGGGGGAAACGCCTGGTATCTTTATAGTCCTGTCGGGTTTCGCCACCTCTG
ACTTGAGCGTCGATTTTTGTGATGCTCGTCAGGGGGGCGGAGCCTATGGAAAAACGCCAGCAACGCGGCC
TTTTTACGGTTCCTGGCCTTTTGCTGGCCTTTTGCTCACATGTTCTTTCCTGCGTTATCCCCTGATTCTG
TGGATAACCGTATTACCGCCTTTGAGTGAGCTGATACCGCTCGCCGCAGCCGAACGACCGAGCGCAGCGA
GTCAGTGAGCGAGGAAGCGGAAGAGCGCCCAATACGCAAACCGCCTCTCCCCGCGCGTTGGCCGATTCAT
TAATGCAGCTGGCACGACAGGTTTCCCGACTGGAAAGCGGGCAGTGAGCGCAACGCAATTAATGTGAGTT
AGCTCACTCATTAGGCACCCCAGGCTTTACACTTTATGCTTCCGGCTCGTATGTTGTGTGGAATTGTGAG
CGGATAACAATTTCACACAGGAAACAGCTATGACCATGATTACGCCAAGCGCGCAATTAACCCTCACTAA
AGGGAACAAAAGCTGGAGCTGCAAGCTTAATGTAGTCTTATGCAATACTCTTGTAGTCTTGCAACATGGT
AACGATGAGTTAGCAACATGCCTTACAAGGAGAGAAAAAGCACCGTGCATGCCGATTGGTGGAAGTAAGG
TGGTACGATCGTGCCTTATTAGGAAGGCAACAGACGGGTCTGACATGGATTGGACGAACCACTGAATTGC
CGCATTGCAGAGATATTGTATTTAAGTGCCTAGCTCGATACATAAACGGGTCTCTCTGGTTAGACCAGAT
CTGAGCCTGGGAGCTCTCTGGCTAACTAGGGAACCCACTGCTTAAGCCTCAATAAAGCTTGCCTTGAGTG
CTTCAAGTAGTGTGTGCCCGTCTGTTGTGTGACTCTGGTAACTAGAGATCCCTCAGACCCTTTTAGTCAG
TGTGGAAAATCTCTAGCAGTGGCGCCCGAACAGGGACTTGAAAGCGAAAGGGAAACCAGAGGAGCTCTCT
CGACGCAGGACTCGGCTTGCTGAAGCGCGCACGGCAAGAGGCGAGGGGCGGCGACTGGTGAGTACGCCAA
AAATTTTGACTAGCGGAGGCTAGAAGGAGAGAGATGGGTGCGAGAGCGTCAGTATTAAGCGGGGGAGAAT
TAGATCGCGATGGGAAAAAATTCGGTTAAGGCCAGGGGGAAAGAAAAAATATAAATTAAAACATATAGTA
TGGGCAAGCAGGGAGCTAGAACGATTCGCAGTTAATCCTGGCCTGTTAGAAACATCAGAAGGCTGTAGAC
AAATACTGGGACAGCTACAACCATCCCTTCAGACAGGATCAGAAGAACTTAGATCATTATATAATACAGT
AGCAACCCTCTATTGTGTGCATCAAAGGATAGAGATAAAAGACACCAAGGAAGCTTTAGACAAGATAGAG
GAAGAGCAAAACAAAAGTAAGACCACCGCACAGCAAGCGGCCGCTGATCTTCAGACCTGGAGGAGGAGAT
ATGAGGGACAATTGGAGAAGTGAATTATATAAATATAAAGTAGTAAAAATTGAACCATTAGGAGTAGCAC
CCACCAAGGCAAAGAGAAGAGTGGTGCAGAGAGAAAAAAGAGCAGTGGGAATAGGAGCTTTGTTCCTTGG
GTTCTTGGGAGCAGCAGGAAGCACTATGGGCGCAGCGTCAATGACGCTGACGGTACAGGCCAGACAATTA
TTGTCTGGTATAGTGCAGCAGCAGAACAATTTGCTGAGGGCTATTGAGGCGCAACAGCATCTGTTGCAAC
TCACAGTCTGGGGCATCAAGCAGCTCCAGGCAAGAATCCTGGCTGTGGAAAGATACCTAAAGGATCAACA
GCTCCTGGGGATTTGGGGTTGCTCTGGAAAACTCATTTGCACCACTGCTGTGCCTTGGAATGCTAGTTGG
AGTAATAAATCTCTGGAACAGATTTGGAATCACACGACCTGGATGGAGTGGGACAGAGAAATTAACAATT
ACACAAGCTTAATACACTCCTTAATTGAAGAATCGCAAAACCAGCAAGAAAAGAATGAACAAGAATTATT
GGAATTAGATAAATGGGCAAGTTTGTGGAATTGGTTTAACATAACAAATTGGCTGTGGTATATAAAATTA
TTCATAATGATAGTAGGAGGCTTGGTAGGTTTAAGAATAGTTTTTGCTGTACTTTCTATAGTGAATAGAG
TTAGGCAGGGATATTCACCATTATCGTTTCAGACCCACCTCCCAACCCCGAGGGGACCCGACAGGCCCGA
AGGAATAGAAGAAGAAGGTGGAGAGAGAGACAGAGACAGATCCATTCGATTAGTGAACGGATCTCGACGG
TATCGGTTAACTTTTAAAAGAAAAGGGGGGATTGGGGGGTACAGTGCAGGGGAAAGAATAGTAGACATAA
TAGCAACAGACATACAAACTAAAGAATTACAAAAACAAATTACAAAATTCAAAATTTTATCGATAAGCTT
GGGAGTTCCGCGTTACATAACTTACGGTAAATGGCCCGCCTGGCTGACCGCCCAACGACCCCCGCCCATT
GACGTCAATAATGACGTATGTTCCCATAGTAACGCCAATAGGGACTTTCCATTGACGTCAATGGGTGGAG
TATTTACGGTAAACTGCCCACTTGGCAGTACATCAAGTGTATCATATGCCAAGTACGCCCCCTATTGACG
TCAATGACGGTAAATGGCCCGCCTGGCATTATGCCCAGTACATGACCTTATGGGACTTTCCTACTTGGCA
GTACATCTACGTATTAGTCATCGCTATTACCATGGTGATGCGGTTTTGGCAGTACATCAATGGGCGTGGA
TAGCGGTTTGACTCACGGGGATTTCCAAGTCTCCACCCCATTGACGTCAATGGGAGTTTGTTTTGGCACC
AAAATCAACGGGACTTTCCAAAATGTCGTAACAACTCCGCCCCATTGACGCAAATGGGCGGTAGGCGTGT
ACGGTGGGAGGTCTATATAAGCAGAGCTCGTTTAGTGAACCGTCAGATCGCCTGGAGACGCCATCCACGC
TGTTTTGACCTCCATAGAAGACACCGACTCTAGTCCAGTGTGGTGGAATTCTGCAGATATCAACAAGTTT
GTACAAAAAAGCAGGCTTCACCATGGGGAGCCCCGAGGATGACCTGATTGGGATTCCATTCCCGGACCAC
AGCAGTGAGCTCCTGAGCTGCCTCAATGAGCAGCGCCAGCTGGGCCACCTATGTGACCTCACCATCCGGA
CGCAGGGCCTTGAATACCGCACCCACCACGCTGTGCTAGCTGCCTGTAGCCACTACTTCAAGAAGCTTTT
CACTGAGGGCGGTGGCGGAGCTGTCATGGGGGCCGGGGGTAGCGGGACGGCCACTGGGGGAGCAGGGGCC
GGTGTGTGTGAGCTGGACTTTGTAGGGCCAGAGGCACTAGGCGCCCTCCTTGAATTTGCCTATACAGCCA
CACTGACCACCAGCAGCGCCAACATGCCAGCTGTGCTCCAGGCTGCCCGCCTGCTGGAGATCCCGTGTGT
CATCGCTGCTTGCATGGAGATTCTGCAGGGCAGTGGGCTAGAAGCTCCCAGCCCGGACGAGGATGACTGT
GAGCGAGCCCGCCAGTATCTGGAGGCCTTTGCCACAGCCACGGCCTCTGGAGTTCCCAATGGTGAAGACA
GTCCTCCACAGGTGCCCCTCCCACCACCTCCGCCACCGCCACCTCGGCCTGTTGCCCGCCGCAGCCGCAA
GCCCCGGAAAGCTTTCCTGCAAACCAAGGGGGCCAGAGCAAACCACCTAGTCCCTGAGGTGCCCACAGTG
CCCGCCCATCCCTTGACCTATGAGGAGGAGGAGGTGGCGGGCAGAGTGGGCAGCAGTGGGGGCAGTGGGC
CGGGGGACAGCTACAGCCCTCCCACAGGAACTGCCTCCCCTCCTGAGGGTCCCCAGAGCTACGAACCCTA
TGAGGGTGAGGAAGAAGAAGAGGAGCTGGTATATCCCCCAGCCTATGGGCTGGCGCAGGGTGGCGGGCCC
CCGCTGTCCCCAGAGGAGCTGGGCTCAGATGAGGATGCCATCGATCCTGACCTGATGGCCTACCTAAGCT
CCCTGCACCAGGACAACCTGGCACCAGGCCTGGACAGCCAAGACAAGCTGGTGCGCAAACGCCGCTCCCA
GATGCCTCAGGAGTGCCCTGTCTGCCACAAGATCATCCATGGGGCAGGCAAACTGCCTCGCCACATGAGG
ACCCACACAGGCGAGAAGCCCTTTGCCTGCGAGGTCTGCGGTGTTCGATTCACCAGGAACGACAAGCTGA
AGATCCACATGCGGAAGCACACGGGAGAGCGCCCCTACTCATGCCCGCACTGCCCAGCCCGCTTCCTGCA
CAGCTACGACCTCAAGAACCACATGCACCTGCACACAGGGGACCGGCCCTATGAGTGCCACCTGTGCCAC
AAGGCTTTCGCCAAGGAGGACCACCTGCAGCGCCACCTCAAAGGCCAGAACTGCCTGGAGGTGCGCACCC
GACGGCGCCGCAAGGACGATGCACCACCCCACTACCCACCACCCTCTACCGCTGCTGCATCCCCCGCTGG
CCTCGACCTCTCCAATGGCCACCTGGACACCTTCCGCCTCTCTCTAGCTCGATTCTGGGAGCAGTCAGCC
CCCACTGGGCCCCCGGTCTCTACCCCAGGGCCCCCTGATGACGATGAGGAGGAAGGGGCACCCACCACAC
CCCAGGCTGAAGGTGCCATGGAGTCCTCTTAGGACCCAGCTTTCTTGTACAAAGTGGTTGATATCCAGCA
CAGTGGCGGCCGCTCGACAATCAACCTCTGGATTACAAAATTTGTGAAAGATTGACTGGTATTCTTAACT
ATGTTGCTCCTTTTACGCTATGTGGATACGCTGCTTTAATGCCTTTGTATCATGCTATTGCTTCCCGTAT
GGCTTTCATTTTCTCCTCCTTGTATAAATCCTGGTTGCTGTCTCTTTATGAGGAGTTGTGGCCCGTTGTC
AGGCAACGTGGCGTGGTGTGCACTGTGTTTGCTGACGCAACCCCCACTGGTTGGGGCATTGCCACCACCT
GTCAGCTCCTTTCCGGGACTTTCGCTTTCCCCCTCCCTATTGCCACGGCGGAACTCATCGCCGCCTGCCT
TGCCCGCTGCTGGACAGGGGCTCGGCTGTTGGGCACTGACAATTCCGTGGTGTTGTCGGGGAAGCTGACG
TCCTTTCCATGGCTGCTCGCCTGTGTTGCCACCTGGATTCTGCGCGGGACGTCCTTCTGCTACGTCCCTT
CGGCCCTCAATCCAGCGGACCTTCCTTCCCGCGGCCTGCTGCCGGCTCTGCGGCCTCTTCCGCGTCTTCG
CCTTCGCCCTCAGACGAGTCGGATCTCCCTTTGGGCCGCCTCCCCGCCTGGAATTCTACCGGGTAGGGGA
GGCGCTTTTCCCAAGGCAGTCTGGAGCATGCGCTTTAGCAGCCCCGCTGGGCACTTGGCGCTACACAAGT
GGCCTCTGGCCTCGCACACATTCCACATCCACCGGTAGGCGCCAACCGGCTCCGTTCTTTGGTGGCCCCT
TCGCGCCACCTTCTACTCCTCCCCTAGTCAGGAAGTTCCCCCCCGCCCCGCAGCTCGCGTCGTGCAGGAC
GTGACAAATGGAAGTAGCACGTCTCACTAGTCTCGTGCAGATGGACAGCACCGCTGAGCAATGGAAGCGG
GTAGGCCTTTGGGGCAGCGGCCAATAGCAGCTTTGCTCCTTCGCTTTCTGGGCTCAGAGGCTGGGAAGGG
GTGGGTCCGGGGGCGGGCTCAGGGGCGGGCTCAGGGGCGGGGCGGGCGCCCGAAGGTCCTCCGGAGGCCC
GGCATTCTGCACGCTTCAAAAGCGCACGTCTGCCGCGCTGTTCTCCTCTTCCTCATCTCCGGGCCTTTCG
ACCTGCAGCCCAAGCTTACCATGACCGAGTACAAGCCCACGGTGCGCCTCGCCACCCGCGACGACGTCCC
CAGGGCCGTACGCACCCTCGCCGCCGCGTTCGCCGACTACCCCGCCACGCGCCACACCGTCGATCCGGAC
CGCCACATCGAGCGGGTCACCGAGCTGCAAGAACTCTTCCTCACGCGCGTCGGGCTCGACATCGGCAAGG
TGTGGGTCGCGGACGACGGCGCCGCGGTGGCGGTCTGGACCACGCCGGAGAGCGTCGAAGCGGGGGCGGT
GTTCGCCGAGATCGGCCCGCGCATGGCCGAGTTGAGCGGTTCCCGGCTGGCCGCGCAGCAACAGATGGAA
GGCCTCCTGGCGCCGCACCGGCCCAAGGAGCCCGCGTGGTTCCTGGCCACCGTCGGCGTCTCGCCCGACC
ACCAGGGCAAGGGTCTGGGCAGCGCCGTCGTGCTCCCCGGAGTGGAGGCGGCCGAGCGCGCCGGGGTGCC
CGCCTTCCTGGAGACCTCCGCGCCCCGCAACCTCCCCTTCTACGAGCGGCTCGGCTTCACCGTCACCGCC
GACGTCGAGGTGCCCGAAGGACCGCGCACCTGGTGCATGACCCGCAAGCCCGGTGCCTGACGCCCGCCCC
ACGACCCGCAGCGCCCGACCGAAAGGAGCGCACGACCCCATGCATCTCGAGGGCCCGGTACCTTTAAGAC
CAATGACTTACAAGGCAGCTGTAGATCTTAGCCACTTTTTAAAAGAAAAGGGGGGACTGGAAGGGCTAGC
TCACTCCCAACGAAGACAAGATCTGCTTTTTGCTTGTACTGGGTCTCTCTGGTTAGACCAGATCTGAGCC
TGGGAGCTCTCTGGCTAACTAGGGAACCCACTGCTTAAGCCTCAATAAAGCTTGCCTTGAGTGCTTCAAG
TAGTGTGTGCCCGTCTGTTGTGTGACTCTGGTAACTAGAGATCCCTCAGACCCTTTTAGTCAGTGTGGAA
AATCTCTAGCAGTAGTAGTTCATGTCATCTTATTATTCAGTATTTATAACTTGCAAAGAAATGAATATCA
GAGAGTGAGAGGAACTTGTTTATTGCAGCTTATAATGGTTACAAATAAAGCAATAGCATCACAAATTTCA
CAAATAAAGCATTTTTTTCACTGCATTCTAGTTGTGGTTTGTCCAAACTCATCAATGTATCTTATCATGT
CTGGCTCTAGCTATCCCGCCCCTAACTCCGCCCATCCCGCCCCTAACTCCGCCCAGTTCCGCCCATTCTC
CGCCCCATGGCTGACTAATTTTTTTTATTTATGCAGAGGCCGAGGCCGCCTCGGCCTCTGAGCTATTCCA
GAAGTAGTGAGGAGGCTTTTTTGGAGGCCTAGGGACGTACCCAATTCGCCCTATAGTGAGTCGTATTACG
CGCGCTCACTGGCCGTCGTTTTACAACGTCGTGACTGGGAAAACCCTGGCGTTACCCAACTTAATCGCCT
TGCAGCACATCCCCCTTTCGCCAGCTGGCGTAATAGCGAAGAGGCCCGCACCGATCGCCCTTCCCAACAG
TTGCGCAGCCTGAATGGCGAATGGG
[124 nt withheld, positions 7516-7639]
C
[91 nt withheld, positions 7641-7731]
A
[49 nt withheld, positions 7733-7781]
CCTTTGACGTTGGAGTCCACGTTCTTT
[37 nt withheld, positions 7809-7845]
ACCCTATCTCGGTCTATTCTTTTGATTTATAAGGGATTTTGCCGATTTCGGCCTATTGGTTAAAAAATGA
GCTGATTTAACAAAAATTTAACGCGAATTTTAACAAAATATTAACGCTTACAATTTAGGTGGCACTTTTC
GGGGAAATGTGCGCGGAACCCCTATTTGTTTATTTTTCTAAATACATTCAAATATGTATCCGCTCATGAG
ACAATAACCCTGATAAATGCTTCAATAATATTGAAAAAGGAAGAGTATGAGTATTCAACATTTCCGTGTC
GCCCTTATTCCCTTTTTTGCGGCATTTTGCCTTCCTGTTTTTGCTCACCCAGAAACGCTGGTGAAAGTAA
AAGATGCTGAAGATCAGTTGGGTGCACGAGTGGGTTACATCGAACTGGATCTCAACAGCGGTAAGATCCT
TGAGAGTTTTCGCCCCGAAGAACGTTTTCCAATGATGAGCACTTTTAAAGTTCTGCTATGTGGCGCGGTA
TTATCCCGTATTGACGCCGGGCAAGAGCAACTCGGTCGCCGCATACACTATTCTCAGAATGACTTGGTTG
AGTACTCACCAGTCACAGAAAAGCATCTTACGGATGGCATGACAGTAAGAGAATTATGCAGTGCTGCCAT
AACCATGAGTGATAACACTGCGGCCAACTTACTTCTGACAACGATCGGAGGACCGAAGGAGCTAACCGCT
TTTTTGCACAACATGGGGGATCATGTAACTCGCCTTGATCGTTGGGAACCGGAGCTGAATGAAGCCATAC
CAAACGACGAGCGTGACACCACGATGCCTGTAGCAATGGCAACAACGTTGCGCAAACTATTAACTGGCGA
ACTACTTACTCTAGCTTCCCGGCAACAATTAATAGACTGGATGGAGGCGGATAAAGTTGCAGGACCACTT
CTGCGCTCGGCCCTTCCGGCTGGCTGGTTTATTGCTGATAAATCTGGAGCCGGTGAGCGTGGGTCTCGCG
GTATCATTGCAGCACTGGGGCCAGATGGTAAGCCCTCCCGTATCGTAGTTATCTACACGACGGGGAGTCA
GGCAACTATGGATGAACGAAATAGACAGATCGCTGAGATAGGTGCCTCACTGATTAAGCATTGGTAACTG
TCAGACCAAGTTTACTCATATATACTTTAGATTGATTTAAAACTTCATTTTTAATTTAAAAGGATCTAGG
TGAAGATCCTTTTTGATAATCTCATGACCAAAATCCCTTAACGTGAGTTTTCGTTCCACTGAGCGTCAGA
CCCCGTAGAAAAGATCAAAGGATCTTCTTGAGATCCTTTTTTTCTGCGCGTAATCTGCTGCTTGCAAACA
AAAAAACCACCGCTACCAGCGGTGGTTTGTTTGCCGGATCAAGAGCTACCAACTCTTTTTCCGAAGGTAA
CTGGCTTCAGCAGAGCGCAGATACCAAATACTGTTCTTCTAGTGTAGCCGTAGTTAGGCCACCACTTCAA
GAACTCTGTAGCACCGCCTACATACCTCGCTCTGCTAATCCTGTTACCAGTGGCTGCTGCCAGTGGCGAT
AAGTCGTGTCTTACCGGGTTGGACTCAAGACGATAGTTACCGGATAAGGCGCAGCGGTCGGGCTGAACGG
GGGGTTCGTGCACACAGCCCAGCTTGGAGCGAACGACCTACACCGAACTGAGATACCTACAGCGTGAGCT
ATGAGAAAGCGCCACGCTTCCCGAAGGGAGAAAGGCGGACAGGTATCCGGTAAGCGGCAGGGTCGGAACA
GGAG
