>Addgene plasmid #180382 | W118-1_hZBTB7B_R49H | depositor partial sequence | sequence record 350443 | ZBTB7B_R49H
ATGGGGAGCCCCGAGGATGACCTGATTGGGATTCCATTCCCGGACCACAGCAGTGAGCTCCTGAGCTGCC
TCAATGAGCAGCGCCAGCTGGGCCACCTATGTGACCTCACCATCCGGACGCAGGGCCTTGAATACCGCAC
CCACCACGCTGTGCTAGCTGCCTGTAGCCACTACTTCAAGAAGCTTTTCACTGAGGGCGGTGGCGGAGCT
GTCATGGGGGCCGGGGGTAGCGGGACGGCCACTGGGGGAGCAGGGGCCGGTGTGTGTGAGCTGGACTTTG
TAGGGCCAGAGGCACTAGGCGCCCTCCTTGAATTTGCCTATACAGCCACACTGACCACCAGCAGCGCCAA
CATGCCAGCTGTGCTCCAGGCTGCCCGCCTGCTGGAGATCCCGTGTGTCATCGCTGCTTGCATGGAGATT
CTGCAGGGCAGTGGGCTAGAAGCTCCCAGCCCGGACGAGGATGACTGTGAGCGAGCCCGCCAGTATCTGG
AGGCCTTTGCCACAGCCACGGCCTCTGGAGTTCCCAATGGTGAAGACAGTCCTCCACAGGTGCCCCTCCC
ACCACCTCCGCCACCGCCACCTCGGCCTGTTGCCCGCCGCAGCCGCAAGCCCCGGAAAGCTTTCCTGCAA
ACCAAGGGGGCCAGAGCAAACCACCTAGTCCCTGAGGTGCCCACAGTGCCCGCCCATCCCTTGACCTATG
AGGAGGAGGAGGTGGCGGGCAGAGTGGGCAGCAGTGGGGGCAGTGGGCCGGGGGACAGCTACAGCCCTCC
CACAGGAACTGCCTCCCCTCCTGAGGGTCCCCAGAGCTACGAACCCTATGAGGGTGAGGAAGAAGAAGAG
GAGCTGGTATATCCCCCAGCCTATGGGCTGGCGCAGGGTGGCGGGCCCCCGCTGTCCCCAGAGGAGCTGG
GCTCAGATGAGGATGCCATCGATCCTGACCTGATGGCCTACCTAAGCTCCCTGCACCAGGACAACCTGGC
ACCAGGCCTGGACAGCCAAGACAAGCTGGTGCGCAAACGCCGCTCCCAGATGCCTCAGGAGTGCCCTGTC
TGCCACAAGATCATCCATGGGGCAGGCAAACTGCCTCGCCACATGAGGACCCACACAGGCGAGAAGCCCT
TTGCCTGCGAGGTCTGCGGTGTTCGATTCACCAGGAACGACAAGCTGAAGATCCACATGCGGAAGCACAC
GGGAGAGCGCCCCTACTCATGCCCGCACTGCCCAGCCCGCTTCCTGCACAGCTACGACCTCAAGAACCAC
ATGCACCTGCACACAGGGGACCGGCCCTATGAGTGCCACCTGTGCCACAAGGCTTTCGCCAAGGAGGACC
ACCTGCAGCGCCACCTCAAAGGCCAGAACTGCCTGGAGGTGCGCACCCGACGGCGCCGCAAGGACGATGC
ACCACCCCACTACCCACCACCCTCTACCGCTGCTGCATCCCCCGCTGGCCTCGACCTCTCCAATGGCCAC
CTGGACACCTTCCGCCTCTCTCTAGCTCGATTCTGGGAGCAGTCAGCCCCCACTGGGCCCCCGGTCTCTA
CCCCAGGGCCCCCTGATGACGATGAGGAGGAAGGGGCACCCACCACACCCCAGGCTGAAGGTGCCATGGA
GTCCTCTTAG
